Addgene plasmid #60436: pPB-PGK-destination
Purpose: (Empty Backbone) Destination vector with PGK - Hygromycin selection marker
Depositing lab: Austin Smith. Depositing organization: University of Cambridge. Publication: Resetting Transcription Factor Control Circuitry toward Ground-State Pluripotency in Human. Takashima Y, Guo G, Loos R, Nichols J, Ficz G, Krueger F, Oxley D, Santos F, Clarke J, Mansfield W, Reik W, Bertone P, Smith A. Cell. 2014 Sep 11;158(6):1254-69. doi: 10.1016/j.cell.2014.08.029. PubMed 25215486.
Backbone
  Vector backbone: pPB-PGK
  Vector type: Mammalian Expression
  Selectable markers: Hygromycin
Growth in bacteria
  Bacterial resistance: Chloramphenicol and Ampicillin, 25 & 100 μg/mL
  Growth temperature: 37°C
  Growth strain: ccdB Survival
  Copy number: Unknown
Gene/Insert
  Cloning method: Gateway Cloning
  Sequencing primers: 5′ CMV-F; 3′ BGH-rev
Terms and licenses: Academic/Nonprofit Terms; Industry Terms: Not Available to Industry
How to cite: pPB-PGK-destination was a gift from Austin Smith (Addgene plasmid # 60436 ; http://n2t.net/addgene:60436 ; RRID:Addgene_60436)
