[The description below was written by a language model from this plasmid's Addgene catalogue record and pLannotate feature annotations shown in this document.]
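Description:
pPB-PGK-destination is an empty Gateway destination vector for mammalian expression, built on a backbone recorded as pPB-PGK. The "PB" prefix suggests a piggyBac transposon design, but no transposon terminal repeats are annotated in either feature table, so this cannot be confirmed from the record. In bacteria the plasmid replicates from a high-copy ColE1/pUC-type origin and also carries an f1 origin. It is selected with ampicillin (AmpR on the backbone) together with chloramphenicol (CmR inside the Gateway cassette). Because the cassette encodes the CcdB gyrase toxin, the unrecombined vector is grown in a ccdB-tolerant strain.

The expression unit is a CAG-type promoter, made up of the CMV enhancer, the chicken β-actin promoter and a chimeric β-actin/β-globin intron. It is placed upstream of an attR1–CmR–ccdB–attR2 cassette and followed by a bovine growth hormone polyadenylation signal. An LR recombination with an entry clone replaces the CmR/ccdB segment with the gene of interest, placing it under CAG control, and ccdB counter-selects against unrecombined plasmid in standard strains. "PGK" in the name refers to the selection marker rather than the insert promoter: a separate, oppositely oriented cassette uses the mouse PGK promoter to drive hygromycin resistance with a PGK poly(A) signal, allowing selection of stably transfected mammalian cells.

Two loxP sites in the same orientation lie just upstream of the CAG promoter and just downstream of the bGH poly(A), which should allow Cre-mediated excision of an intervening segment. The two sequence records (9,227 and 9,194 nt) list the same elements but show the bacterial backbone segment in opposite orientations. The associated publication concerns resetting human pluripotent cells toward ground-state pluripotency, consistent with use for stable transgene expression in such cells.
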