Features (pLannotate 1.2.2; 33 found; start..end, strand, type, name):
      1..380     +  enhancer       CMV enhancer: human cytomegalovirus immediate early enhancer
    382..659     +  promoter       chicken β-actin promoter: No description available
    660..1675    +  intron         chimeric intron: chimera between introns from chicken β-actin and rabbit β-globin
   1731..1749    -  misc_feature   MCS (fragment): pBluescript multiple cloning site
   1753..1877    +  protein_bind   attR1: mutant version of attR; recombination site for the Gateway® LR reaction LR Clonase™
   1902..1932    +  promoter       lac UV5 promoter: E. coli lac promoter with an "up" mutation
   1956..1985    +  promoter       cat promoter (fragment): promoter of the E. coli cat gene encoding chloramphenicol acetyltransferase
   1986..2645    +  CDS            CmR: chloramphenicol acetyltransferase; cat; confers resistance to chloramphenicol
   2824..2982    +  CDS            ccdA (fragment): CCDA_ECO57 - Also known as H, letA. Experimental evidence at protein level: Swiss-Prot protein existence level 1. Antitoxin component of a type II toxin-antitoxin (TA) system which inhibits the post-segregational killing (PSK) of plasmid-free cells, also referred to as a plasmid addiction system. Binds to and blocks the activity of CcdB; will also remove bound CcdB protein from the CcdB-GyrA complex by forming a CcdA-CcdB complex, a process termed rejuvenation. Functions as a transcriptional corepressor for the ccdAB operon, repression also requires CcdB (By similarity). From Escherichia coli
   2987..3289    +  CDS            ccdB: CCDB_ECOLI - Also known as G, letB, letD. Experimental evidence at protein level: Swiss-Prot protein existence level 1. Toxic component of a type II toxin-antitoxin (TA) system, functioning in plasmid maintainence. Responsible for the post- segregational killing (PSK) of plasmid-free cells, also referred to as a plasmid addiction system. Half-life of over 2 hours. Cell killing by CcdB is accompanied by filamentation, defects in chromosome and plasmid segregation, defects in cell division, formation of anucleate cells, decreased DNA synthesis and plasmid loss. Interferes with the activity of DN
   3333..3457    -  protein_bind   attR2: mutant version of attR; recombination site for the Gateway® LR reaction LR Clonase™
   3502..3518    -  protein_bind   lac operator: The lac repressor binds to the lac operator to inhibit transcription in E. coli. This inhibition can be relieved by adding lactose or isopropyl-β-D-thiogalactopyranoside (IPTG). lac repressor encoded by lacI
   3526..3556    -  promoter       lac promoter: promoter for the E. coli lac operon
   3571..3592    -  protein_bind   CAP binding site: CAP binding activates transcription in the presence of cAMP. E. coli catabolite activator protein
   3605..3644    -  CDS            lacI (fragment): lac repressor; lacI; The lac repressor binds to the lac operator to inhibit transcription in E. coli. This inhibition can be relieved by adding lactose or isopropyl-β-D-thiogalactopyranoside (IPTG).
   3658..3882    +  polyA_signal   bGH poly(A) signal: bovine growth hormone polyadenylation signal
   3886..3907    +  promoter       SV40 promoter (fragment): SV40 enhancer and early promoter
   3959..3992    -  protein_bind   loxP: Cre-mediated recombination occurs in the 8-bp core sequence (GCATACAT). Cre recombinase
   4249..4267    -  promoter       T3 promoter: promoter for bacteriophage T3 RNA polymerase
   4312..4328    -  protein_bind   lac operator: The lac repressor binds to the lac operator to inhibit transcription in E. coli. This inhibition can be relieved by adding lactose or isopropyl-β-D-thiogalactopyranoside (IPTG). lac repressor encoded by lacI
   4336..4366    -  promoter       lac promoter: promoter for the E. coli lac operon
   4381..4402    -  protein_bind   CAP binding site: CAP binding activates transcription in the presence of cAMP. E. coli catabolite activator protein
   4415..4507    -  CDS            lacI (fragment): lac repressor; lacI; The lac repressor binds to the lac operator to inhibit transcription in E. coli. This inhibition can be relieved by adding lactose or isopropyl-β-D-thiogalactopyranoside (IPTG).
   4690..5278    -  rep_origin     ori: high-copy-number ColE1/pMB1/pBR322/pUC origin of replication
   5449..6309    -  CDS            AmpR: β-lactamase; bla; confers resistance to ampicillin, carbenicillin, and related antibiotics
   6310..6414    -  promoter       AmpR promoter: bla
   6467..6895    -  rep_origin     f1 ori (sequence partly withheld): f1 bacteriophage origin of replication; arrow indicates direction of (+) strand synthesis
   6900..7057    -  CDS            lacZα (fragment): LacZα fragment of β-galactosidase; lacZ fragment
   7060..7078    +  promoter       T7 promoter: promoter for bacteriophage T7 RNA polymerase
   7400..7609    -  polyA_signal   PGK poly(A) signal (fragment): mouse phosphoglycerate kinase 1 polyadenylation signal
   7613..8638    -  CDS            HygR: aminoglycoside phosphotransferase from E. coli; aph(4)-Ia; confers resistance to hygromycin
   8657..9156    -  promoter       PGK promoter: mouse phosphoglycerate kinase 1 promoter
   9179..9212    -  protein_bind   loxP: Cre-mediated recombination occurs in the 8-bp core sequence (GCATACAT). Cre recombinase
>Addgene plasmid #60436 | pPB-PGK-destination | addgene full sequence | sequence record 489684 | Addgene Long Read Sequencing Result
GACATTGATTATTGACTAGTTATTAATAGTAATCAATTACGGGGTCATTAGTTCATAGCCCATATATGGA
GTTCCGCGTTACATAACTTACGGTAAATGGCCCGCCTGGCTGACCGCCCAACGACCCCCGCCCATTGACG
TCAATAATGACGTATGTTCCCATAGTAACGCCAATAGGGACTTTCCATTGACGTCAATGGGTGGAGTATT
TACGGTAAACTGCCCACTTGGCAGTACATCAAGTGTATCATATGCCAAGTACGCCCCCTATTGACGTCAA
TGACGGTAAATGGCCCGCCTGGCATTATGCCCAGTACATGACCTTATGGGACTTTCCTACTTGGCAGTAC
ATCTACGTATTAGTCATCGCTATTACCATGGTCGAGGTGAGCCCCACGTTCTGCTTCACTCTCCCCATCT
CCCCCCCCTCCCCACCCCCAATTTTGTATTTATTTATTTTTTAATTATTTTGTGCAGCGATGGGGGCGGG
GGGGGGGGGGGGGCGCGCGCCAGGCGGGGCGGGGCGGGGCGAGGGGCGGGGCGGGGCGAGGCGGAGAGGT
GCGGCGGCAGCCAATCAGAGCGGCGCGCTCCGAAAGTTTCCTTTTATGGCGAGGCGGCGGCGGCGGCGGC
CCTATAAAAAGCGAAGCGCGCGGCGGGCGGGAGTCGCTGCGCGCTGCCTTCGCCCCGTGCCCCGCTCCGC
CGCCGCCTCGCGCCGCCCGCCCCGGCTCTGACTGACCGCGTTACTCCCACAGGTGAGCGGGCGGGACGGC
CCTTCTCCTCCGGGCTGTAATTAGCGCTTGGTTTAATGACGGCTTGTTTCTTTTCTGTGGCTGCGTGAAA
GCCTTGAGGGGCTCCGGGAGGGCCCTTTGTGCGGGGGGAGCGGCTCGGGGGGTGCGTGCGTGTGTGTGTG
CGTGGGGAGCGCCGCGTGCGGCTCCGCGCTGCCCGGCGGCTGTGAGCGCTGCGGGCGCGGCGCGGGGCTT
TGTGCGCTCCGCAGTGTGCGCGAGGGGAGCGCGGCCGGGGGCGGTGCCCCGCGGTGCGGGGGGGCTGCGA
GGGGAACAAAGGCTGCGTGCGGGGTGTGTGCGTGGGGGGGTGAGCAGGGGGTGTGGGCGCGTCGGTCGGG
CTGCAACCCCCCCTGCACCCCCCTCCCCGAGTTGCTGAGCACGGCCCGGCTTCGGGTGCGGGGCTCCGTA
CGGGGCGTGGCGCGGGGCTCGCCGTGCCGGGCGGGGGGTGGCGGCAGGTGGGGGTGCCGGGCGGGGCGGG
GCCGCCTCGGGCCGGGGAGGGCTCGGGGGAGGGGCGCGGCGGCCCCCGGAGCGCCGGCGGCTGTCGAGGC
GCGGCGAGCCGCAGCCATTGCCTTTTATGGTAATCGTGCGAGAGGGCGCAGGGACTTCCTTTGTCCCAAA
TCTGTGCGGAGCCGAAATCTGGGAGGCGCCGCCGCACCCCCTCTAGCGGGCGCGGGGCGAAGCGGTGCGG
CGCCGGCAGGAAGGAAATGGGCGGGGAGGGCCTTCGTGCGTCGCCGCGCCGCCGTCCCCTTCTCCCTCTC
CAGCCTCGGGGCTGTCCGCGGGGGGACGGCTGCCTTCGGGGGGGACGGGGCAGGGCGGGGTTCGGCTTCT
GGCGTGTGACCGGCGGCTCTAGAGCCTCTGCTAACCATGTTCATGCCTTCTTCTTTTTCCTACAGCTCCT
GGGCAACGTGCTGGTTATTGTGCTGTCTCATCATTTTGGCAAAGAATTCCTCGACGGTATCGATAAGCTA
TCACAAGTTTGTACAAAAAAGCTGAACGAGAAACGTAAAATGATATAAATATCAATATATTAAATTAGAT
TTTGCATAAAAAACAGACTACATAATACTGTAAAACACAACATATCCAGTCACTATGGCGGCCGCATTAG
GCACCCCAGGCTTTACACTTTATGCTTCCGGCTCGTATAATGTGTGGATTTTGAGTTAGGATCCGTCGAG
ATTTTCAGGAGCTAAGGAAGCTAAAATGGAGAAAAAAATCACTGGATATACCACCGTTGATATATCCCAA
TGGCATCGTAAAGAACATTTTGAGGCATTTCAGTCAGTTGCTCAATGTACCTATAACCAGACCGTTCAGC
TGGATATTACGGCCTTTTTAAAGACCGTAAAGAAAAATAAGCACAAGTTTTATCCGGCCTTTATTCACAT
TCTTGCCCGCCTGATGAATGCTCATCCGGAATTCCGTATGGCAATGAAAGACGGTGAGCTGGTGATATGG
GATAGTGTTCACCCTTGTTACACCGTTTTCCATGAGCAAACTGAAACGTTTTCATCGCTCTGGAGTGAAT
ACCACGACGATTTCCGGCAGTTTCTACACATATATTCGCAAGATGTGGCGTGTTACGGTGAAAACCTGGC
CTATTTCCCTAAAGGGTTTATTGAGAATATGTTTTTCGTCTCAGCCAATCCCTGGGTGAGTTTCACCAGT
TTTGATTTAAACGTGGCCAATATGGACAACTTCTTCGCCCCCGTTTTCACCATGGGCAAATATTATACGC
AAGGCGACAAGGTGCTGATGCCGCTGGCGATTCAGGTTCATCATGCCGTTTGTGATGGCTTCCATGTCGG
CAGAATGCTTAATGAATTACAACAGTACTGCGATGAGTGGCAGGGCGGGGCGTAAACGCGTGGATCCGGC
TTACTAAAAGCCAGATAACAGTATGCGTATTTGCGCGCTGATTTTTGCGGTATAAGAATATATACTGATA
TGTATACCCGAAGTATGTCAAAAAGAGGTATGCTATGAAGCAGCGTATTACAGTGACAGTTGACAGCGAC
AGCTATCAGTTGCTCAAGGCATATATGATGTCAATATCTCCGGTCTGGTAAGCACAACCATGCAGAATGA
AGCCCGTCGTCTGCGTGCCGAACGCTGGAAAGCGGAAAATCAGGAAGGGATGGCTGAGGTCGCCCGGTTT
ATTGAAATGAACGGCTCTTTTGCTGACGAGAACAGGGGCTGGTGAAATGCAGTTTAAGGTTTACACCTAT
AAAAGAGAGAGCCGTTATCGTCTGTTTGTGGATGTACAGAGTGATATTATTGACACGCCCGGGCGACGGA
TGGTGATCCCCCTGGCCAGTGCACGTCTGCTGTCAGATAAAGTCTCCCGTGAACTTTACCCGGTGGTGCA
TATCGGGGATGAAAGCTGGCGCATGATGACCACCGATATGGCCAGTGTGCCGGTCTCCGTTATCGGGGAA
GAAGTGGCTGATCTCAGCCACCGCGAAAATGACATCAAAAACGCCATTAACCTGATGTTCTGGGGAATAT
AAATGTCAGGCTCCCTTATACACAGCCAGTCTGCAGGTCGACCATAGTGACTGGATATGTTGTGTTTTAC
AGTATTATGTAGTCTGTTTTTTATGCAAAATCTAATTTAATATATTGATATTTATATCATTTTACGTTTC
TCGTTCAGCTTTCTTGTACAAAGTGGTGATAGCTTGGCGTAATCATGGTCATAGCTGTTTCCTGTGTGAA
ATTGTTATCCGCTCACAATTCCACACAACATACGAGCCGGAAGCATAAAGTGTAAAGCCTGGGGTGCCTA
ATGAGTGAGCTAACTCACATTAATTGCGTTGCGCTCACTGCCCGCTTTCCAGTCGGGAAACCTGTCGTGC
CAGCGGATCAGCCTCGACTGTGCCTTCTAGTTGCCAGCCATCTGTTGTTTGCCCCTCCCCCGTGCCTTCC
TTGACCCTGGAAGGTGCCACTCCCACTGTCCTTTCCTAATAAAATGAGGAAATTGCATCGCATTGTCTGA
GTAGGTGTCATTCTATTCTGGGGGGTGGGGTGGGGCAGGACAGCAAGGGGGAGGATTGGGAAGACAATAG
CAGGCATGCTGGGGATGCGGTGGGCTCTATGGCTTCTGAGGCGGAAAGAACCAGCTGGGGCTCGAGATCC
ACTAGTTCTAGCCTCGAGGCTAGAGCGGCCGCGTCGAGATAACTTCGTATAATGTATGCTATACGAAGTT
ATGTTTTGTTACTTTATAGAAGAAATTTTGAGTTTTTGTTTTTTTTTAATAAATAAATAAACATAAATAA
ATTGTTTGTTGAATTTATTATTAGTATGTAAGTGTAAATATAATAAAACTTAATATCTATTCAAATTAAT
AAATAAACCTCGATATACAGACCGATAAAACACATGCGTCAATTTTACGCATGATTATCTTTAACGTACG
TCACAATATGATTATCTTTCTAGGGTTAAAGAGCTCCAGCTTTTGTTCCCTTTAGTGAGGGTTAATTTCG
AGCTTGGCGTAATCATGGTCATAGCTGTTTCCTGTGTGAAATTGTTATCCGCTCACAATTCCACACAACA
TACGAGCCGGAAGCATAAAGTGTAAAGCCTGGGGTGCCTAATGAGTGAGCTAACTCACATTAATTGCGTT
GCGCTCACTGCCCGCTTTCCAGTCGGGAAACCTGTCGTGCCAGCTGCATTAATGAATCGGCCAACGCGCG
GGGAGAGGCGGTTTGCGTATTGGGCGCTCTTCCGCTTCCTCGCTCACTGACTCGCTGCGCTCGGTCGTTC
GGCTGCGGCGAGCGGTATCAGCTCACTCAAAGGCGGTAATACGGTTATCCACAGAATCAGGGGATAACGC
AGGAAAGAACATGTGAGCAAAAGGCCAGCAAAAGGCCAGGAACCGTAAAAAGGCCGCGTTGCTGGCGTTT
TTCCATAGGCTCCGCCCCCCTGACGAGCATCACAAAAATCGACGCTCAAGTCAGAGGTGGCGAAACCCGA
CAGGACTATAAAGATACCAGGCGTTTCCCCCTGGAAGCTCCCTCGTGCGCTCTCCTGTTCCGACCCTGCC
GCTTACCGGATACCTGTCCGCCTTTCTCCCTTCGGGAAGCGTGGCGCTTTCTCATAGCTCACGCTGTAGG
TATCTCAGTTCGGTGTAGGTCGTTCGCTCCAAGCTGGGCTGTGTGCACGAACCCCCCGTTCAGCCCGACC
GCTGCGCCTTATCCGGTAACTATCGTCTTGAGTCCAACCCGGTAAGACACGACTTATCGCCACTGGCAGC
AGCCACTGGTAACAGGATTAGCAGAGCGAGGTATGTAGGCGGTGCTACAGAGTTCTTGAAGTGGTGGCCT
AACTACGGCTACACTAGAAGAACAGTATTTGGTATCTGCGCTCTGCTGAAGCCAGTTACCTTCGGAAAAA
GAGTTGGTAGCTCTTGATCCGGCAAACAAACCACCGCTGGTAGCGGTGGTTTTTTTGTTTGCAAGCAGCA
GATTACGCGCAGAAAAAAAGGATCTCAAGAAGATCCTTTGATCTTTTCTACGGGGTCTGACGCTCAGTGG
AACGAAAACTCACGTTAAGGGATTTTGGTCATGAGATTATCAAAAAGGATCTTCACCTAGATCCTTTTAA
ATTAAAAATGAAGTTTTAAATCAATCTAAAGTATATATGAGTAAACTTGGTCTGACAGTTACCAATGCTT
AATCAGTGAGGCACCTATCTCAGCGATCTGTCTATTTCGTTCATCCATAGTTGCCTGACTCCCCGTCGTG
TAGATAACTACGATACGGGAGGGCTTACCATCTGGCCCCAGTGCTGCAATGATACCGCGAGACCCACGCT
CACCGGCTCCAGATTTATCAGCAATAAACCAGCCAGCCGGAAGGGCCGAGCGCAGAAGTGGTCCTGCAAC
TTTATCCGCCTCCATCCAGTCTATTAATTGTTGCCGGGAAGCTAGAGTAAGTAGTTCGCCAGTTAATAGT
TTGCGCAACGTTGTTGCCATTGCTACAGGCATCGTGGTGTCACGCTCGTCGTTTGGTATGGCTTCATTCA
GCTCCGGTTCCCAACGATCAAGGCGAGTTACATGATCCCCCATGTTGTGCAAAAAAGCGGTTAGCTCCTT
CGGTCCTCCGATCGTTGTCAGAAGTAAGTTGGCCGCAGTGTTATCACTCATGGTTATGGCAGCACTGCAT
AATTCTCTTACTGTCATGCCATCCGTAAGATGCTTTTCTGTGACTGGTGAGTACTCAACCAAGTCATTCT
GAGAATAGTGTATGCGGCGACCGAGTTGCTCTTGCCCGGCGTCAATACGGGATAATACCGCGCCACATAG
CAGAACTTTAAAAGTGCTCATCATTGGAAAACGTTCTTCGGGGCGAAAACTCTCAAGGATCTTACCGCTG
TTGAGATCCAGTTCGATGTAACCCACTCGTGCACCCAACTGATCTTCAGCATCTTTTACTTTCACCAGCG
TTTCTGGGTGAGCAAAAACAGGAAGGCAAAATGCCGCAAAAAAGGGAATAAGGGCGACACGGAAATGTTG
AATACTCATACTCTTCCTTTTTCAATATTATTGAAGCATTTATCAGGGTTATTGTCTCATGAGCGGATAC
ATATTTGAATGTATTTAGAAAAATAAACAAATAGGGGTTCCGCGCACATTTCCCCGAAAAGTGCCACCTA
AATTGTAAGCGTTAATATTTTGTTAAAATTCGCGTTAAATTTTTGTTAAATCAGCTCATTTTTTAACCAA
TAGGCCGAAATCGGCAAAATCCCTTATAAATCAAAAGAATAGACCGAGATAGGGT
[37 nt withheld, positions 6566-6602]
AAAGAACGTGGACTCCAACGTCAAAGG
[49 nt withheld, positions 6630-6678]
T
[91 nt withheld, positions 6680-6770]
G
[124 nt withheld, positions 6772-6895]
CCCATTCGCCATTCAGGCTGCGCAACTGTTGGGAAGGGCGATCGGTGCGGGCCTCTTCGCTATTACGCCA
GCTGGCGAAAGGGGGATGTGCTGCAAGGCGATTAAGTTGGGTAACGCCAGGGTTTTCCCAGTCACGACGT
TGTAAAACGACGGCCAGTGAATTGTAATACGACTCACTATAGGGCGAATTGGGTACCTTAACCCTAGAAA
GATAGTCTGCGTAAAATTGACGCATGCATTCTTGAAATATTGCTCTCTCTTTCTAAATAGCGCGAATCCG
TCGCTGTGCATTTAGGACATCTCAGTCGCCGCTTGGAGCTCCCGTGAGGCGTGCTTGTCAATGCGGTAAG
TGTCACTGATTTTGAACTATAACGACCGCGTGAGTCAAAATGACGCATGATTATCTTTTACGTGACTTTT
AAGATTTAACTCATACGATAATTATATTGTTATTTCATGTTCTACTTACGTGATAACTTATTATATATAT
ATTTTCTTGTTATAGATATCCAACTATGAAACATTATCATAAAGCAATAGTAAAGAGCCTTCAGTAAAGA
GCAGGCATTTATCTAATCCCACCCCACCCCCACCCCCGTAGCTCCAATCCTTCCATTCAAAATGTAGGTA
CTCTGTTCTCACCCTTCTTAACAAAGTATGACAGGAAAAACTTCCATGTGGACATCTTTATTGTTTAATA
GATCATCAATTTCTCGACTATTCCTTTGCCCTCGGACGAGTGCTGGGGCGTCGGTTTCCACTATCGGCGA
GTACTTCTACACAGCCATCGGTCCAGACGGCCGCGCTTCTGCGGGCGATTTGTGTACGCCCGACAGTCCC
GGCTCCGGATCGGACGATTGCGTCGCATCGACCCTGCGCCCAAGCTGCATCATCGAAATTGCCGTCAACC
AAGCTCTGATAGAGTTGGTCAAGACCAATGCGGAGCATATACGCCCGGAGCCGCGGCGATCCTGCAAGCT
CCGGATGCCTCCGCTCGAAGTAGCGCGTCTGCTGCTCCATACAAGCCAACCACGGCCTCCAGAAGAAGAT
GTTGGCGACCTCGTATTGGGAATCCCCGAACATCGCCTCGCTCCAGTCAATGACCGCTGTTATGCGGCCA
TTGTCCGTCAGGACATTGTTGGAGCCGAAATCCGCGTGCACGAGGTGCCGGACTTCGGGGCAGTCCTCGG
CCCAAAGCATCAGCTCATCGAGAGCCTGCGCGACGGACGCACTGACGGTGTCGTCCATCACAGTTTGCCA
GTGATACACATGGGGATCAGCAATCGCGCATATGAAATCACGCCATGTAGTGTATTGACCGATTCCTTGC
GGTCCGAATGGGCCGAACCCGCTCGTCTGGCTAAGATCGGCCGCAGCGATCGCATCCATGGCCTCCGCGA
CCGGCTGCAGAACAGCGGGCAGTTCGGTTTCAGGCAGGTCTTGCAACGTGACACCCTGTGCACGGCGGGA
GATGCAATAGGTCAGGCTCTCGCTGAATTCCCCAATGTCAAGCACTTCCGGAATCGGGAGCGCGGCCGAT
GCAAAGTGCCGATAAACATAACGATCTTTGTAGAAACCATCGGCGCAGCTATTTACCCGCAGGACATATC
CACGCCCTCCTACATCGAAGCTGAAAGCACGAGATTCTTCGCCCTCCGAGAGCTGCATCAGGTCGGAGAC
GCTGTCGAACTTTTCGATCAGAAACTTCTCGACAGACGTCGCGGTGAGTTCAGGCTTTTTCATGGTGGCG
GCTGGATCGGTCGAAAGGCCCGGAGATGAGGAAGAGGAGAACAGCGCGGCAGACGTGCGCTTTTGAAGCG
TGCAGAATGCCGGGCCTCCGGAGGACCTTCGGGCGCCCGCCCCGCCCCTGAGCCCGCCCCTGAGCCCGCC
CCCGGACCCACCCCTTCCCAGCCTCTGAGCCCAGAAAGCGAAGGAGCAAAGCTGCTATTGGCCGCTGCCC
CAAAGGCCTACCCGCTTCCATTGCTCAGCGGTGCTGTCCATCTGCACGAGACTAGTGAGACGTGCTACTT
CCATTTGTCACGTCCTGCACGACGCGAGCTGCGGGGCGGGGGGGAACTTCCTGACTAGGGGAGGAGTAGA
AGGTGGCGCGAAGGGGCCACCAAAGAACGGAGCCGGTTGGCGCCTACCGGTGGATGTGGAATGTGTGCGA
GGCCAGAGGCCACTTGTGTAGCGCCAAGTGCCCAGCGGGGCTGCTAAAGCGCATGCTCCAGACTGCCTTG
GGAAAAGCGCCTCCCCTACCCGGTAGAATTCATCGATGATATCATAACTTCGTATAATGTATGCTATACG
AAGTTATGCGGCCCTCGAGGTC
