Features (pLannotate 1.2.2; 33 found; start..end, strand, type, name):
      1..380     +  enhancer       CMV enhancer: human cytomegalovirus immediate early enhancer
    383..658     +  promoter       chicken β-actin promoter: No description available
    659..1667    +  intron         chimeric intron: chimera between introns from chicken β-actin and rabbit β-globin
   1723..1741    -  misc_feature   MCS (fragment): pBluescript multiple cloning site
   1745..1869    +  protein_bind   attR1: mutant version of attR; recombination site for the Gateway® LR reaction LR Clonase™
   1894..1924    +  promoter       lac UV5 promoter: E. coli lac promoter with an "up" mutation
   1948..1977    +  promoter       cat promoter (fragment): promoter of the E. coli cat gene encoding chloramphenicol acetyltransferase
   1978..2637    +  CDS            CmR: chloramphenicol acetyltransferase; cat; confers resistance to chloramphenicol
   2816..2974    +  CDS            ccdA (fragment): CCDA_ECO57 - Also known as H, letA. Experimental evidence at protein level: Swiss-Prot protein existence level 1. Antitoxin component of a type II toxin-antitoxin (TA) system which inhibits the post-segregational killing (PSK) of plasmid-free cells, also referred to as a plasmid addiction system. Binds to and blocks the activity of CcdB; will also remove bound CcdB protein from the CcdB-GyrA complex by forming a CcdA-CcdB complex, a process termed rejuvenation. Functions as a transcriptional corepressor for the ccdAB operon, repression also requires CcdB (By similarity). From Escherichia coli
   2979..3281    +  CDS            ccdB: CCDB_ECOLI - Also known as G, letB, letD. Experimental evidence at protein level: Swiss-Prot protein existence level 1. Toxic component of a type II toxin-antitoxin (TA) system, functioning in plasmid maintainence. Responsible for the post- segregational killing (PSK) of plasmid-free cells, also referred to as a plasmid addiction system. Half-life of over 2 hours. Cell killing by CcdB is accompanied by filamentation, defects in chromosome and plasmid segregation, defects in cell division, formation of anucleate cells, decreased DNA synthesis and plasmid loss. Interferes with the activity of DN
   3325..3449    -  protein_bind   attR2: mutant version of attR; recombination site for the Gateway® LR reaction LR Clonase™
   3494..3510    -  protein_bind   lac operator: The lac repressor binds to the lac operator to inhibit transcription in E. coli. This inhibition can be relieved by adding lactose or isopropyl-β-D-thiogalactopyranoside (IPTG). lac repressor encoded by lacI
   3518..3548    -  promoter       lac promoter: promoter for the E. coli lac operon
   3563..3584    -  protein_bind   CAP binding site: CAP binding activates transcription in the presence of cAMP. E. coli catabolite activator protein
   3597..3636    -  CDS            lacI (fragment): lac repressor; lacI; The lac repressor binds to the lac operator to inhibit transcription in E. coli. This inhibition can be relieved by adding lactose or isopropyl-β-D-thiogalactopyranoside (IPTG).
   3650..3874    +  polyA_signal   bGH poly(A) signal: bovine growth hormone polyadenylation signal
   3878..3899    +  promoter       SV40 promoter (fragment): SV40 enhancer and early promoter
   3951..3984    -  protein_bind   loxP: Cre-mediated recombination occurs in the 8-bp core sequence (GCATACAT). Cre recombinase
   4208..4226    -  promoter       T7 promoter: promoter for bacteriophage T7 RNA polymerase
   4234..4389    +  CDS            lacZα (fragment): LacZα fragment of β-galactosidase; lacZ fragment
   4394..4822    +  rep_origin     f1 ori (sequence partly withheld): f1 bacteriophage origin of replication; arrow indicates direction of (+) strand synthesis
   4875..4979    +  promoter       AmpR promoter: bla
   4980..5840    +  CDS            AmpR: β-lactamase; bla; confers resistance to ampicillin, carbenicillin, and related antibiotics
   6011..6599    +  rep_origin     ori: high-copy-number ColE1/pMB1/pBR322/pUC origin of replication
   6782..6874    +  CDS            lacI (fragment): lac repressor; lacI; The lac repressor binds to the lac operator to inhibit transcription in E. coli. This inhibition can be relieved by adding lactose or isopropyl-β-D-thiogalactopyranoside (IPTG).
   6887..6908    +  protein_bind   CAP binding site: CAP binding activates transcription in the presence of cAMP. E. coli catabolite activator protein
   6923..6953    +  promoter       lac promoter: promoter for the E. coli lac operon
   6961..6977    +  protein_bind   lac operator: The lac repressor binds to the lac operator to inhibit transcription in E. coli. This inhibition can be relieved by adding lactose or isopropyl-β-D-thiogalactopyranoside (IPTG). lac repressor encoded by lacI
   7022..7040    +  promoter       T3 promoter: promoter for bacteriophage T3 RNA polymerase
   7366..7576    -  polyA_signal   PGK poly(A) signal (fragment): mouse phosphoglycerate kinase 1 polyadenylation signal
   7580..8605    -  CDS            HygR: aminoglycoside phosphotransferase from E. coli; aph(4)-Ia; confers resistance to hygromycin
   8624..9123    -  promoter       PGK promoter: mouse phosphoglycerate kinase 1 promoter
   9146..9179    -  protein_bind   loxP: Cre-mediated recombination occurs in the 8-bp core sequence (GCATACAT). Cre recombinase
>Addgene plasmid #60436 | pPB-PGK-destination | analyzer sequence | sequence record 146933
GACATTGATTATTGACTAGTTATTAATAGTAATCAATTACGGGGTCATTAGTTCATAGCCCATATATGGA
GTTCCGCGTTACATAACTTACGGTAAATGGCCCGCCTGGCTGACCGCCCAACGACCCCCGCCCATTGACG
TCAATAATGACGTATGTTCCCATAGTAACGCCAATAGGGACTTTCCATTGACGTCAATGGGTGGACTATT
TACGGTAAACTGCCCACTTGGCAGTACATCAAGTGTATCATATGCCAAGTACGCCCCCTATTGACGTCAA
TGACGGTAAATGGCCCGCCTGGCATTATGCCCAGTACATGACCTTATGGGACTTTCCTACTTGGCAGTAC
ATCTACGTATTAGTCATCGCTATTACCATGGGTCGAGGTGAGCCCCACGTTCTGCTTCACTCTCCCCATC
TCCCCCCCCTCCCCACCCCCAATTTTGTATTTATTTATTTTTTAATTATTTTGTGCAGCGATGGGGGCGG
GGGGGGGGGGGGCGCGCGCCAGGCGGGGCGGGGCGGGGCGAGGGGCGGGGCGGGGCGAGGCGGAGAGGTG
CGGCGGCAGCCAATCAGAGCGGCGCGCTCCGAAAGTTTCCTTTTATGGCGAGGCGGCGGCGGCGGCGGCC
CTATAAAAAGCGAAGCGCGCGGCGGGCGGGAGTCGCTGCGTTGCCTTCGCCCCGTGCCCCGCTCCGCGCC
GCCTCGCGCCGCCCGCCCCGGCTCTGACTGACCGCGTTACTCCCACAGGTGAGCGGGCGGGACGGCCCTT
CTCCTCCGGGCTGTAATTAGCGCTTGGTTTAATGACGGCTCGTTTCTTTTCTGTGGCTGCGTGAAAGCCT
TAAAGGGCTCCGGGAGGGCCCTTTGTGCGGGGGGGAGCGGCTCGGGGGGTGCGTGCGTGTGTGTGTGCGT
GGGGAGCGCCGCGTGCGGCCCGCGCTGCCCGGCGGCTGTGAGCGCTGCGGGCGCGGCGCGGGGCTTTGTG
CGCTCCGCGTGTGCGCGAGGGGAGCGCGGCCGGGGGCGGTGCCCCGCGGTGCGGGGGGGCTGCGAGGGGA
ACAAAGGCTGCGTGCGGGGTGTGTGCGTGGGGGGGTGAGCAGGGGGTGTGGGCGCGGCGGTCGGGCTGTA
ACCCCCCCCTGCACCCCCCTCCCCGAGTTGCTGAGCACGGCCCGGCTTCGGGTGCGGGGCTCCGTGCGGG
GCGTGGCGCGGGGCTCGCCGTGCCGGGCGGGGGGTGGCGGCAGGTGGGGGTGCCGGGCGGGGCGGGGCCG
CCTCGGGCCGGGGAGGGCTCGGGGGAGGGGCGCGGCGGCCCCGGAGCGCCGGCGGCTGTCGAGGCGCGGC
GAGCCGCAGCCATTGCCTTTTATGGTAATCGTGCGAGAGGGCGCAGGGACTTCCTTTGTCCCAAATCTGG
CGGAGCCGAAATCTGGGAGGCGCCGCCGCACCCCCTCTAGCGGGCGCGGGCGAAGCGGTGCGGCGCCGGC
AGGAAGGAAATGGGCGGGGAGGGCCTTCGTGCGTCGCCGCGCCGCCGTCCCCTTCTCCATCTCCAGCCTC
GGGGCTGCCGCAGGGGGACGGCTGCCTTCGGGGGGGACGGGGCAGGGCGGGGTTCGGCTTCTGGCGTGTG
ACCGGCGGCTCTAGAGCCTCTGCTAACCATGTTCATGCCTTCTTCTTTTTCCTACAGCTCCTGGGCAACG
TGCTGGTTGTTGTGCTGTCTCATCATTTTGGCAAAGAATTCCTCGACGGTATCGATAAGCTATCACAAGT
TTGTACAAAAAAGCTGAACGAGAAACGTAAAATGATATAAATATCAATATATTAAATTAGATTTTGCATA
AAAAACAGACTACATAATACTGTAAAACACAACATATCCAGTCACTATGGCGGCCGCATTAGGCACCCCA
GGCTTTACACTTTATGCTTCCGGCTCGTATAATGTGTGGATTTTGAGTTAGGATCCGTCGAGATTTTCAG
GAGCTAAGGAAGCTAAAATGGAGAAAAAAATCACTGGATATACCACCGTTGATATATCCCAATGGCATCG
TAAAGAACATTTTGAGGCATTTCAGTCAGTTGCTCAATGTACCTATAACCAGACCGTTCAGCTGGATATT
ACGGCCTTTTTAAAGACCGTAAAGAAAAATAAGCACAAGTTTTATCCGGCCTTTATTCACATTCTTGCCC
GCCTGATGAATGCTCATCCGGAATTCCGTATGGCAATGAAAGACGGTGAGCTGGTGATATGGGATAGTGT
TCACCCTTGTTACACCGTTTTCCATGAGCAAACTGAAACGTTTTCATCGCTCTGGAGTGAATACCACGAC
GATTTCCGGCAGTTTCTACACATATATTCGCAAGATGTGGCGTGTTACGGTGAAAACCTGGCCTATTTCC
CTAAAGGGTTTATTGAGAATATGTTTTTCGTCTCAGCCAATCCCTGGGTGAGTTTCACCAGTTTTGATTT
AAACGTGGCCAATATGGACAACTTCTTCGCCCCCGTTTTCACCATGGGCAAATATTATACGCAAGGCGAC
AAGGTGCTGATGCCGCTGGCGATTCAGGTTCATCATGCCGTTTGTGATGGCTTCCATGTCGGCAGAATGC
TTAATGAATTACAACAGTACTGCGATGAGTGGCAGGGCGGGGCGTAAACGCGTGGATCCGGCTTACTAAA
AGCCAGATAACAGTATGCGTATTTGCGCGCTGATTTTTGCGGTATAAGAATATATACTGATATGTATACC
CGAAGTATGTCAAAAAGAGGTATGCTATGAAGCAGCGTATTACAGTGACAGTTGACAGCGACAGCTATCA
GTTGCTCAAGGCATATATGATGTCAATATCTCCGGTCTGGTAAGCACAACCATGCAGAATGAAGCCCGTC
GTCTGCGTGCCGAACGCTGGAAAGCGGAAAATCAGGAAGGGATGGCTGAGGTCGCCCGGTTTATTGAAAT
GAACGGCTCTTTTGCTGACGAGAACAGGGGCTGGTGAAATGCAGTTTAAGGTTTACACCTATAAAAGAGA
GAGCCGTTATCGTCTGTTTGTGGATGTACAGAGTGATATTATTGACACGCCCGGGCGACGGATGGTGATC
CCCCTGGCCAGTGCACGTCTGCTGTCAGATAAAGTCTCCCGTGAACTTTACCCGGTGGTGCATATCGGGG
ATGAAAGCTGGCGCATGATGACCACCGATATGGCCAGTGTGCCGGTCTCCGTTATCGGGGAAGAAGTGGC
TGATCTCAGCCACCGCGAAAATGACATCAAAAACGCCATTAACCTGATGTTCTGGGGAATATAAATGTCA
GGCTCCCTTATACACAGCCAGTCTGCAGGTCGACCATAGTGACTGGATATGTTGTGTTTTACAGTATTAT
GTAGTCTGTTTTTTATGCAAAATCTAATTTAATATATTGATATTTATATCATTTTACGTTTCTCGTTCAG
CTTTCTTGTACAAAGTGGTGATAGCTTGGCGTAATCATGGTCATAGCTGTTTCCTGTGTGAAATTGTTAT
CCGCTCACAATTCCACACAACATACGAGCCGGAAGCATAAAGTGTAAAGCCTGGGGTGCCTAATGAGTGA
GCTAACTCACATTAATTGCGTTGCGCTCACTGCCCGCTTTCCAGTCGGGAAACCTGTCGTGCCAGCGGAT
CAGCCTCGACTGTGCCTTCTAGTTGCCAGCCATCTGTTGTTTGCCCCTCCCCCGTGCCTTCCTTGACCCT
GGAAGGTGCCACTCCCACTGTCCTTTCCTAATAAAATGAGGAAATTGCATCGCATTGTCTGAGTAGGTGT
CATTCTATTCTGGGGGGTGGGGTGGGGCAGGACAGCAAGGGGGAGGATTGGGAAGACAATAGCAGGCATG
CTGGGGATGCGGTGGGCTCTATGGCTTCTGAGGCGGAAAGAACCAGCTGGGGCTCGAGATCCACTAGTTC
TAGCCTCGAGGCTAGAGCGGCCGCGTCGAGATAACTTCGTATAATGTATGCTATACGAAGTTATGTTTTG
TTACTTTATAGAAGAAATTTTGAGTTTTTGTTTTTTTTTAATAAATAAATAAACATAAATAAATTGTTTG
TTGAATTTATTATTAGTATGTAAGTGTAAATATAATAAAACTTAATATCTATTCAAATTAATAAATAAAC
GTCAATTTTACGCATGATTATCTTTAACGTACGTCACAATATGATTATCTTTCTAGGGTTAAAGAGCTCC
AATTCGCCCTATAGTGAGTCGTATTACGCGCGCTCACTGGCCGTCGTTTTACAACGTCGTGACTGGGAAA
ACCCTGGCGTTACCCAACTTAATCGCCTTGCAGCACATCCCCCTTTCGCCAGCTGGCGTAATAGCGAAGA
GGCCCGCACCGATCGCCCTTCCCAACAGTTGCGCAGCCTGAATGGCGAATGGG
[124 nt withheld, positions 4394-4517]
C
[91 nt withheld, positions 4519-4609]
A
[49 nt withheld, positions 4611-4659]
CCTTTGACGTTGGAGTCCACGTTCTTT
[37 nt withheld, positions 4687-4723]
ACCCTATCTCGGTCTATTCTTTTGATTTATAAGGGATTTTGCCGATTTCGGCCTATTGGTTAAAAAATGA
GCTGATTTAACAAAAATTTAACGCGAATTTTAACAAAATATTAACGCTTACAATTTAGGTGGCACTTTTC
GGGGAAATGTGCGCGGAACCCCTATTTGTTTATTTTTCTAAATACATTCAAATATGTATCCGCTCATGAG
ACAATAACCCTGATAAATGCTTCAATAATATTGAAAAAGGAAGAGTATGAGTATTCAACATTTCCGTGTC
GCCCTTATTCCCTTTTTTGCGGCATTTTGCCTTCCTGTTTTTGCTCACCCAGAAACGCTGGTGAAAGTAA
AAGATGCTGAAGATCAGTTGGGTGCACGAGTGGGTTACATCGAACTGGATCTCAACAGCGGTAAGATCCT
TGAGAGTTTTCGCCCCGAAGAACGTTTTCCAATGATGAGCACTTTTAAAGTTCTGCTATGTGGCGCGGTA
TTATCCCGTATTGACGCCGGGCAAGAGCAACTCGGTCGCCGCATACACTATTCTCAGAATGACTTGGTTG
AGTACTCACCAGTCACAGAAAAGCATCTTACGGATGGCATGACAGTAAGAGAATTATGCAGTGCTGCCAT
AACCATGAGTGATAACACTGCGGCCAACTTACTTCTGACAACGATCGGAGGACCGAAGGAGCTAACCGCT
TTTTTGCACAACATGGGGGATCATGTAACTCGCCTTGATCGTTGGGAACCGGAGCTGAATGAAGCCATAC
CAAACGACGAGCGTGACACCACGATGCCTGTAGCAATGGCAACAACGTTGCGCAAACTATTAACTGGCGA
ACTACTTACTCTAGCTTCCCGGCAACAATTAATAGACTGGATGGAGGCGGATAAAGTTGCAGGACCACTT
CTGCGCTCGGCCCTTCCGGCTGGCTGGTTTATTGCTGATAAATCTGGAGCCGGTGAGCGTGGGTCTCGCG
GTATCATTGCAGCACTGGGGCCAGATGGTAAGCCCTCCCGTATCGTAGTTATCTACACGACGGGGAGTCA
GGCAACTATGGATGAACGAAATAGACAGATCGCTGAGATAGGTGCCTCACTGATTAAGCATTGGTAACTG
TCAGACCAAGTTTACTCATATATACTTTAGATTGATTTAAAACTTCATTTTTAATTTAAAAGGATCTAGG
TGAAGATCCTTTTTGATAATCTCATGACCAAAATCCCTTAACGTGAGTTTTCGTTCCACTGAGCGTCAGA
CCCCGTAGAAAAGATCAAAGGATCTTCTTGAGATCCTTTTTTTCTGCGCGTAATCTGCTGCTTGCAAACA
AAAAAACCACCGCTACCAGCGGTGGTTTGTTTGCCGGATCAAGAGCTACCAACTCTTTTTCCGAAGGTAA
CTGGCTTCAGCAGAGCGCAGATACCAAATACTGTCCTTCTAGTGTAGCCGTAGTTAGGCCACCACTTCAA
GAACTCTGTAGCACCGCCTACATACCTCGCTCTGCTAATCCTGTTACCAGTGGCTGCTGCCAGTGGCGAT
AAGTCGTGTCTTACCGGGTTGGACTCAAGACGATAGTTACCGGATAAGGCGCAGCGGTCGGGCTGAACGG
GGGGTTCGTGCACACAGCCCAGCTTGGAGCGAACGACCTACACCGAACTGAGATACCTACAGCGTGAGCT
ATGAGAAAGCGCCACGCTTCCCGAAGGGAGAAAGGCGGACAGGTATCCGGTAAGCGGCAGGGTCGGAACA
GGAGAGCGCACGAGGGAGCTTCCAGGGGGAAACGCCTGGTATCTTTATAGTCCTGTCGGGTTTCGCCACC
TCTGACTTGAGCGTCGATTTTTGTGATGCTCGTCAGGGGGGCGGAGCCTATGGAAAAACGCCAGCAACGC
GGCCTTTTTACGGTTCCTGGCCTTTTGCTGGCCTTTTGCTCACATGTTCTTTCCTGCGTTATCCCCTGAT
TCTGTGGATAACCGTATTACCGCCTTTGAGTGAGCTGATACCGCTCGCCGCAGCCGAACGACCGAGCGCA
GCGAGTCAGTGAGCGAGGAAGCGGAAGAGCGCCCAATACGCAAACCGCCTCTCCCCGCGCGTTGGCCGAT
TCATTAATGCAGCTGGCACGACAGGTTTCCCGACTGGAAAGCGGGCAGTGAGCGCAACGCAATTAATGTG
AGTTAGCTCACTCATTAGGCACCCCAGGCTTTACACTTTATGCTTCCGGCTCGTATGTTGTGTGGAATTG
TGAGCGGATAACAATTTCACACAGGAAACAGCTATGACCATGATTACGCCAAGCGCGCAATTAACCCTCA
CTAAAGGGAACAAAAGCTGGGTACCTTAACCCTAGAAAGATAGTCTGCGTAAAATTGACGCATGCATTCT
TGAAATATTGCTCTCTCTTTCTAAATAGCGCGAATCCGTCGCTGTGCATTTAGGACATCTCAGTCGCCGC
TTGGAGCTCCCGTGAGGCGTGCTTGTCAATGCGGTAAGTGTCACTGATTTTGAACTATAACGACCGCGTG
AGTCAAAATGACGCATGATTATCTTTTACGTGACTTTTAAGATTTAACTCATACGATAATTATATTGTTA
TTTCATGTTCTACTTACGTGATAACTTATTATATATATATTTTCTTGTTATAGATATCCAACTATGAAAC
ATTATCATAAAGCAATAGTAAAGAGCCTTCAGTAAAGAGCAGGCATTTATCTAATCCCACCCCACCCCCA
CCCCCGTAGCTCCAATCCTTCCATTCAAAATGTAGGTACTCTGTTCTCACCCTTCTTAACAAAGTATGAC
AGGAAAAAACTTCCATGTGGACATCTTTATTGTTTAATAGATCATCAATTTCTCGACTATTCCTTTGCCC
TCGGACGAGTGCTGGGGCGTCGGTTTCCACTATCGGCGAGTACTTCTACACAGCCATCGGTCCAGACGGC
CGCGCTTCTGCGGGCGATTTGTGTACGCCCGACAGTCCCGGCTCCGGATCGGACGATTGCGTCGCATCGA
CCCTGCGCCCAAGCTGCATCATCGAAATTGCCGTCAACCAAGCTCTGATAGAGTTGGTCAAGACCAATGC
GGAGCATATACGCCCGGAGCCGCGGCGATCCTGCAAGCTCCGGATGCCTCCGCTCGAAGTAGCGCGTCTG
CTGCTCCATACAAGCCAACCACGGCCTCCAGAAGAAGATGTTGGCGACCTCGTATTGGGAATCCCCGAAC
ATCGCCTCGCTCCAGTCAATGACCGCTGTTATGCGGCCATTGTCCGTCAGGACATTGTTGGAGCCGAAAT
CCGCGTGCACGAGGTGCCGGACTTCGGGGCAGTCCTCGGCCCAAAGCATCAGCTCATCGAGAGCCTGCGC
GACGGACGCACTGACGGTGTCGTCCATCACAGTTTGCCAGTGATACACATGGGGATCAGCAATCGCGCAT
ATGAAATCACGCCATGTAGTGTATTGACCGATTCCTTGCGGTCCGAATGGGCCGAACCCGCTCGTCTGGC
TAAGATCGGCCGCAGCGATCGCATCCATGGCCTCCGCGACCGGCTGCAGAACAGCGGGCAGTTCGGTTTC
AGGCAGGTCTTGCAACGTGACACCCTGTGCACGGCGGGAGATGCAATAGGTCAGGCTCTCGCTGAATTCC
CCAATGTCAAGCACTTCCGGAATCGGGAGCGCGGCCGATGCAAAGTGCCGATAAACATAACGATCTTTGT
AGAAACCATCGGCGCAGCTATTTACCCGCAGGACATATCCACGCCCTCCTACATCGAAGCTGAAAGCACG
AGATTCTTCGCCCTCCGAGAGCTGCATCAGGTCGGAGACGCTGTCGAACTTTTCGATCAGAAACTTCTCG
ACAGACGTCGCGGTGAGTTCAGGCTTTTTCATGGTGGCGGCTGGATCGGTCGAAAGGCCCGGAGATGAGG
AAGAGGAGAACAGCGCGGCAGACGTGCGCTTTTGAAGCGTGCAGAATGCCGGGCCTCCGGAGGACCTTCG
GGCGCCCGCCCCGCCCCTGAGCCCGCCCCTGAGCCCGCCCCCGGACCCACCCCTTCCCAGCCTCTGAGCC
CAGAAAGCGAAGGAGCAAAGCTGCTATTGGCCGCTGCCCCAAAGGCCTACCCGCTTCCATTGCTCAGCGG
TGCTGTCCATCTGCACGAGACTAGTGAGACGTGCTACTTCCATTTGTCACGTCCTGCACGACGCGAGCTG
CGGGGCGGGGGGGAACTTCCTGACTAGGGGAGGAGTAGAAGGTGGCGCGAAGGGGCCACCAAAGAACGGA
GCCGGTTGGCGCCTACCGGTGGATGTGGAATGTGTGCGAGGCCAGAGGCCACTTGTGTAGCGCCAAGTGC
CCAGCGGGGCTGCTAAAGCGCATGCTCCAGACTGCCTTGGGAAAAGCGCCTCCCCTACCCGGTAGAATTC
ATCGATGATATCATAACTTCGTATAATGTATGCTATACGAAGTTATGCGGCCCTCGAGGTC
