Features (pLannotate 1.2.2; 32 found; start..end, strand, type, name):
    463..481     -  misc_feature   MCS (fragment): pBluescript multiple cloning site
    485..609     +  protein_bind   attR1: mutant version of attR; recombination site for the Gateway® LR reaction LR Clonase™
    634..664     +  promoter       lac UV5 promoter: E. coli lac promoter with an "up" mutation
    688..717     +  promoter       cat promoter (fragment): promoter of the E. coli cat gene encoding chloramphenicol acetyltransferase
    718..1377    +  CDS            CmR: chloramphenicol acetyltransferase; cat; confers resistance to chloramphenicol
   1556..1714    +  CDS            ccdA (fragment): CCDA_ECO57 - Also known as H, letA. Experimental evidence at protein level: Swiss-Prot protein existence level 1. Antitoxin component of a type II toxin-antitoxin (TA) system which inhibits the post-segregational killing (PSK) of plasmid-free cells, also referred to as a plasmid addiction system. Binds to and blocks the activity of CcdB; will also remove bound CcdB protein from the CcdB-GyrA complex by forming a CcdA-CcdB complex, a process termed rejuvenation. Functions as a transcriptional corepressor for the ccdAB operon, repression also requires CcdB (By similarity). From Escherichia coli
   1719..2021    +  CDS            ccdB: CCDB_ECOLI - Also known as G, letB, letD. Experimental evidence at protein level: Swiss-Prot protein existence level 1. Toxic component of a type II toxin-antitoxin (TA) system, functioning in plasmid maintainence. Responsible for the post- segregational killing (PSK) of plasmid-free cells, also referred to as a plasmid addiction system. Half-life of over 2 hours. Cell killing by CcdB is accompanied by filamentation, defects in chromosome and plasmid segregation, defects in cell division, formation of anucleate cells, decreased DNA synthesis and plasmid loss. Interferes with the activity of DN
   2065..2189    -  protein_bind   attR2: mutant version of attR; recombination site for the Gateway® LR reaction LR Clonase™
   2234..2250    -  protein_bind   lac operator: The lac repressor binds to the lac operator to inhibit transcription in E. coli. This inhibition can be relieved by adding lactose or isopropyl-β-D-thiogalactopyranoside (IPTG). lac repressor encoded by lacI
   2258..2288    -  promoter       lac promoter: promoter for the E. coli lac operon
   2303..2324    -  protein_bind   CAP binding site: CAP binding activates transcription in the presence of cAMP. E. coli catabolite activator protein
   2337..2376    -  CDS            lacI (fragment): lac repressor; lacI; The lac repressor binds to the lac operator to inhibit transcription in E. coli. This inhibition can be relieved by adding lactose or isopropyl-β-D-thiogalactopyranoside (IPTG).
   2390..2614    +  polyA_signal   bGH poly(A) signal: bovine growth hormone polyadenylation signal
   2618..2639    +  promoter       SV40 promoter (fragment): SV40 enhancer and early promoter
   2691..2724    -  protein_bind   loxP: Cre-mediated recombination occurs in the 8-bp core sequence (GCATACAT). Cre recombinase
   2948..2966    -  promoter       T7 promoter: promoter for bacteriophage T7 RNA polymerase
   2969..3126    +  CDS            lacZα (fragment): LacZα fragment of β-galactosidase; lacZ fragment
   3131..3559    +  rep_origin     f1 ori (sequence partly withheld): f1 bacteriophage origin of replication; arrow indicates direction of (+) strand synthesis
   3612..3716    +  promoter       AmpR promoter: bla
   3717..4577    +  CDS            AmpR: β-lactamase; bla; confers resistance to ampicillin, carbenicillin, and related antibiotics
   4748..5336    +  rep_origin     ori: high-copy-number ColE1/pMB1/pBR322/pUC origin of replication
   5519..5611    +  CDS            lacI (fragment): lac repressor; lacI; The lac repressor binds to the lac operator to inhibit transcription in E. coli. This inhibition can be relieved by adding lactose or isopropyl-β-D-thiogalactopyranoside (IPTG).
   5624..5645    +  protein_bind   CAP binding site: CAP binding activates transcription in the presence of cAMP. E. coli catabolite activator protein
   5660..5690    +  promoter       lac promoter: promoter for the E. coli lac operon
   5698..5714    +  protein_bind   lac operator: The lac repressor binds to the lac operator to inhibit transcription in E. coli. This inhibition can be relieved by adding lactose or isopropyl-β-D-thiogalactopyranoside (IPTG). lac repressor encoded by lacI
   6099..6308    -  polyA_signal   PGK poly(A) signal (fragment): mouse phosphoglycerate kinase 1 polyadenylation signal
   6312..7337    -  CDS            HygR: aminoglycoside phosphotransferase from E. coli; aph(4)-Ia; confers resistance to hygromycin
   7356..7855    -  promoter       PGK promoter: mouse phosphoglycerate kinase 1 promoter
   7878..7911    -  protein_bind   loxP: Cre-mediated recombination occurs in the 8-bp core sequence (GCATACAT). Cre recombinase
   7927..8306    +  enhancer       CMV enhancer: human cytomegalovirus immediate early enhancer
   8308..8583    +  promoter       chicken β-actin promoter: No description available
   8584..407     +  intron         chimeric intron (across the origin): chimera between introns from chicken β-actin and rabbit β-globin
>Addgene plasmid #60436 | pPB-PGK-destination Sequencing Result | analyzer sequence | sequence record 181907
GGGCCGGGGAGGGCTCGGGGGAGGGGCGCGGCGGCCCCCGGAGCGCCGGCGGCTGTCGAGGCGCGGCGAG
CCGCAGCCATTGCCTTTTATGGTAATCGTGCGAGAGGGCGCAGGGACTTCCTTTGTCCCAAATCTGTGCG
GAGCCGAAATCTGGGAGGCGCCGCCGCACCCCCTCTAGCGGGCGCGGGGCGAAGCGGTGCGGCGCCGGCA
GGAAGGAAATGGGCGGGGAGGGCCTTCGTGCGTCGCCGCGCCGCCGTCCCCTTCTCCCTCTCCAGCCTCG
GGGCTGTCCGCGGGGGGACGGCTGCCTTCGGGGGGGACGGGGCAGGGCGGGGTTCGGCTTCTGGCGTGTG
ACCGGCGGCTCTAGAGCCTCTGCTAACCATGTTCATGCCTTCTTCTTTTTCCTACAGCTCCTGGGCAACG
TGCTGGTTATTGTGCTGTCTCATCATTTTGGCAAAGAATTCCTCGACGGTATCGATAAGCTATCACAAGT
TTGTACAAAAAAGCTGAACGAGAAACGTAAAATGATATAAATATCAATATATTAAATTAGATTTTGCATA
AAAAACAGACTACATAATACTGTAAAACACAACATATCCAGTCACTATGGCGGCCGCATTAGGCACCCCA
GGCTTTACACTTTATGCTTCCGGCTCGTATAATGTGTGGATTTTGAGTTAGGATCCGTCGAGATTTTCAG
GAGCTAAGGAAGCTAAAATGGAGAAAAAAATCACTGGATATACCACCGTTGATATATCCCAATGGCATCG
TAAAGAACATTTTGAGGCATTTCAGTCAGTTGCTCAATGTACCTATAACCAGACCGTTCAGCTGGATATT
ACGGCCTTTTTAAAGACCGTAAAGAAAAATAAGCACAAGTTTTATCCGGCCTTTATTCACATTCTTGCCC
GCCTGATGAATGCTCATCCGGAATTCCGTATGGCAATGAAAGACGGTGAGCTGGTGATATGGGATAGTGT
TCACCCTTGTTACACCGTTTTCCATGAGCAAACTGAAACGTTTTCATCGCTCTGGAGTGAATACCACGAC
GATTTCCGGCAGTTTCTACACATATATTCGCAAGATGTGGCGTGTTACGGTGAAAACCTGGCCTATTTCC
CTAAAGGGTTTATTGAGAATATGTTTTTCGTCTCAGCCAATCCCTGGGTGAGTTTCACCAGTTTTGATTT
AAACGTGGCCAATATGGACAACTTCTTCGCCCCCGTTTTCACCATGGGCAAATATTATACGCAAGGCGAC
AAGGTGCTGATGCCGCTGGCGATTCAGGTTCATCATGCCGTTTGTGATGGCTTCCATGTCGGCAGAATGC
TTAATGAATTACAACAGTACTGCGATGAGTGGCAGGGCGGGGCGTAAACGCGTGGATCCGGCTTACTAAA
AGCCAGATAACAGTATGCGTATTTGCGCGCTGATTTTTGCGGTATAAGAATATATACTGATATGTATACC
CGAAGTATGTCAAAAAGAGGTATGCTATGAAGCAGCGTATTACAGTGACAGTTGACAGCGACAGCTATCA
GTTGCTCAAGGCATATATGATGTCAATATCTCCGGTCTGGTAAGCACAACCATGCAGAATGAAGCCCGTC
GTCTGCGTGCCGAACGCTGGAAAGCGGAAAATCAGGAAGGGATGGCTGAGGTCGCCCGGTTTATTGAAAT
GAACGGCTCTTTTGCTGACGAGAACAGGGGCTGGTGAAATGCAGTTTAAGGTTTACACCTATAAAAGAGA
GAGCCGTTATCGTCTGTTTGTGGATGTACAGAGTGATATTATTGACACGCCCGGGCGACGGATGGTGATC
CCCCTGGCCAGTGCACGTCTGCTGTCAGATAAAGTCTCCCGTGAACTTTACCCGGTGGTGCATATCGGGG
ATGAAAGCTGGCGCATGATGACCACCGATATGGCCAGTGTGCCGGTCTCCGTTATCGGGGAAGAAGTGGC
TGATCTCAGCCACCGCGAAAATGACATCAAAAACGCCATTAACCTGATGTTCTGGGGAATATAAATGTCA
GGCTCCCTTATACACAGCCAGTCTGCAGGTCGACCATAGTGACTGGATATGTTGTGTTTTACAGTATTAT
GTAGTCTGTTTTTTATGCAAAATCTAATTTAATATATTGATATTTATATCATTTTACGTTTCTCGTTCAG
CTTTCTTGTACAAAGTGGTGATAGCTTGGCGTAATCATGGTCATAGCTGTTTCCTGTGTGAAATTGTTAT
CCGCTCACAATTCCACACAACATACGAGCCGGAAGCATAAAGTGTAAAGCCTGGGGTGCCTAATGAGTGA
GCTAACTCACATTAATTGCGTTGCGCTCACTGCCCGCTTTCCAGTCGGGAAACCTGTCGTGCCAGCGGAT
CAGCCTCGACTGTGCCTTCTAGTTGCCAGCCATCTGTTGTTTGCCCCTCCCCCGTGCCTTCCTTGACCCT
GGAAGGTGCCACTCCCACTGTCCTTTCCTAATAAAATGAGGAAATTGCATCGCATTGTCTGAGTAGGTGT
CATTCTATTCTGGGGGGTGGGGTGGGGCAGGACAGCAAGGGGGAGGATTGGGAAGACAATAGCAGGCATG
CTGGGGATGCGGTGGGCTCTATGGCTTCTGAGGCGGAAAGAACCAGCTGGGGCTCGAGATCCACTAGTTC
TAGCCTCGAGGCTAGAGCGGCCGCGTCGAGATAACTTCGTATAATGTATGCTATACGAAGTTATGTTTTG
TTACTTTATAGAAGAAATTTTGAGTTTTTGTTTTTTTTTAATAAATAAATAAACATAAATAAATTGTTTG
TTGAATTTATTATTAGTATGTAAGTGTAAATATAATAAAACTTAATATCTATTCAAATTAATAAATAAAC
CTCGAGAGCAATATTTCAAGAATGCATGCGTCAATTTTACGCAGACTATCTTTCTAGGGTTAAGGTACCC
AATTCGCCCTATAGTGAGTCGTATTACAATTCACTGGCCGTCGTTTTACAACGTCGTGACTGGGAAAACC
CTGGCGTTACCCAACTTAATCGCCTTGCAGCACATCCCCCTTTCGCCAGCTGGCGTAATAGCGAAGAGGC
CCGCACCGATCGCCCTTCCCAACAGTTGCGCAGCCTGAATGGCGAATGGG
[124 nt withheld, positions 3131-3254]
C
[91 nt withheld, positions 3256-3346]
A
[49 nt withheld, positions 3348-3396]
CCTTTGACGTTGGAGTCCACGTTCTTT
[37 nt withheld, positions 3424-3460]
ACCCTATCTCGGTCTATTCTTTTGATTTATAAGGGATTTTGCCGATTTCGGCCTATTGGTTAAAAAATGA
GCTGATTTAACAAAAATTTAACGCGAATTTTAACAAAATATTAACGCTTACAATTTAGGTGGCACTTTTC
GGGGAAATGTGCGCGGAACCCCTATTTGTTTATTTTTCTAAATACATTCAAATATGTATCCGCTCATGAG
ACAATAACCCTGATAAATGCTTCAATAATATTGAAAAAGGAAGAGTATGAGTATTCAACATTTCCGTGTC
GCCCTTATTCCCTTTTTTGCGGCATTTTGCCTTCCTGTTTTTGCTCACCCAGAAACGCTGGTGAAAGTAA
AAGATGCTGAAGATCAGTTGGGTGCACGAGTGGGTTACATCGAACTGGATCTCAACAGCGGTAAGATCCT
TGAGAGTTTTCGCCCCGAAGAACGTTTTCCAATGATGAGCACTTTTAAAGTTCTGCTATGTGGCGCGGTA
TTATCCCGTATTGACGCCGGGCAAGAGCAACTCGGTCGCCGCATACACTATTCTCAGAATGACTTGGTTG
AGTACTCACCAGTCACAGAAAAGCATCTTACGGATGGCATGACAGTAAGAGAATTATGCAGTGCTGCCAT
AACCATGAGTGATAACACTGCGGCCAACTTACTTCTGACAACGATCGGAGGACCGAAGGAGCTAACCGCT
TTTTTGCACAACATGGGGGATCATGTAACTCGCCTTGATCGTTGGGAACCGGAGCTGAATGAAGCCATAC
CAAACGACGAGCGTGACACCACGATGCCTGTAGCAATGGCAACAACGTTGCGCAAACTATTAACTGGCGA
ACTACTTACTCTAGCTTCCCGGCAACAATTAATAGACTGGATGGAGGCGGATAAAGTTGCAGGACCACTT
CTGCGCTCGGCCCTTCCGGCTGGCTGGTTTATTGCTGATAAATCTGGAGCCGGTGAGCGTGGGTCTCGCG
GTATCATTGCAGCACTGGGGCCAGATGGTAAGCCCTCCCGTATCGTAGTTATCTACACGACGGGGAGTCA
GGCAACTATGGATGAACGAAATAGACAGATCGCTGAGATAGGTGCCTCACTGATTAAGCATTGGTAACTG
TCAGACCAAGTTTACTCATATATACTTTAGATTGATTTAAAACTTCATTTTTAATTTAAAAGGATCTAGG
TGAAGATCCTTTTTGATAATCTCATGACCAAAATCCCTTAACGTGAGTTTTCGTTCCACTGAGCGTCAGA
CCCCGTAGAAAAGATCAAAGGATCTTCTTGAGATCCTTTTTTTCTGCGCGTAATCTGCTGCTTGCAAACA
AAAAAACCACCGCTACCAGCGGTGGTTTGTTTGCCGGATCAAGAGCTACCAACTCTTTTTCCGAAGGTAA
CTGGCTTCAGCAGAGCGCAGATACCAAATACTGTTCTTCTAGTGTAGCCGTAGTTAGGCCACCACTTCAA
GAACTCTGTAGCACCGCCTACATACCTCGCTCTGCTAATCCTGTTACCAGTGGCTGCTGCCAGTGGCGAT
AAGTCGTGTCTTACCGGGTTGGACTCAAGACGATAGTTACCGGATAAGGCGCAGCGGTCGGGCTGAACGG
GGGGTTCGTGCACACAGCCCAGCTTGGAGCGAACGACCTACACCGAACTGAGATACCTACAGCGTGAGCT
ATGAGAAAGCGCCACGCTTCCCGAAGGGAGAAAGGCGGACAGGTATCCGGTAAGCGGCAGGGTCGGAACA
GGAGAGCGCACGAGGGAGCTTCCAGGGGGAAACGCCTGGTATCTTTATAGTCCTGTCGGGTTTCGCCACC
TCTGACTTGAGCGTCGATTTTTGTGATGCTCGTCAGGGGGGCGGAGCCTATGGAAAAACGCCAGCAACGC
GGCCTTTTTACGGTTCCTGGCCTTTTGCTGGCCTTTTGCTCACATGTTCTTTCCTGCGTTATCCCCTGAT
TCTGTGGATAACCGTATTACCGCCTTTGAGTGAGCTGATACCGCTCGCCGCAGCCGAACGACCGAGCGCA
GCGAGTCAGTGAGCGAGGAAGCGGAAGAGCGCCCAATACGCAAACCGCCTCTCCCCGCGCGTTGGCCGAT
TCATTAATGCAGCTGGCACGACAGGTTTCCCGACTGGAAAGCGGGCAGTGAGCGCAACGCAATTAATGTG
AGTTAGCTCACTCATTAGGCACCCCAGGCTTTACACTTTATGCTTCCGGCTCGTATGTTGTGTGGAATTG
TGAGCGGATAACAATTTCACACAGGAAACAGCTATGACCATGATTACGCCAAGCTCGAAATTAACCCTCA
CTATAGGGCGAATTGGGTACCTTAACCCTAGAAAGATAGTCTGCGTAAAATTGACGCATGCATTCTTGAA
ATATTGCTCTCTCTTTCTAAATAGCGCGAATCCGTCGCTGTGCATTTAGGACATCTCAGTCGCCGCTTGG
AGCTCCCGTGAGGCGTGCTTGTCAATGCGGTAAGTGTCACTGATTTTGAACTATAACGACCGCGTGAGTC
AAAATGACGCATGATTATCTTTTACGTGACTTTTAAGATTTAACTCATACGATAATTATATTGTTATTTC
ATGTTCTACTTACGTGATAACTTATTATATATATATTTTCTTGTTATAGATATCCAACTATGAAACATTA
TCATAAAGCAATAGTAAAGAGCCTTCAGTAAAGAGCAGGCATTTATCTAATCCCACCCCACCCCCACCCC
CGTAGCTCCAATCCTTCCATTCAAAATGTAGGTACTCTGTTCTCACCCTTCTTAACAAAGTATGACAGGA
AAAACTTCCATGTGGACATCTTTATTGTTTAATAGATCATCAATTTCTCGACTATTCCTTTGCCCTCGGA
CGAGTGCTGGGGCGTCGGTTTCCACTATCGGCGAGTACTTCTACACAGCCATCGGTCCAGACGGCCGCGC
TTCTGCGGGCGATTTGTGTACGCCCGACAGTCCCGGCTCCGGATCGGACGATTGCGTCGCATCGACCCTG
CGCCCAAGCTGCATCATCGAAATTGCCGTCAACCAAGCTCTGATAGAGTTGGTCAAGACCAATGCGGAGC
ATATACGCCCGGAGCCGCGGCGATCCTGCAAGCTCCGGATGCCTCCGCTCGAAGTAGCGCGTCTGCTGCT
CCATACAAGCCAACCACGGCCTCCAGAAGAAGATGTTGGCGACCTCGTATTGGGAATCCCCGAACATCGC
CTCGCTCCAGTCAATGACCGCTGTTATGCGGCCATTGTCCGTCAGGACATTGTTGGAGCCGAAATCCGCG
TGCACGAGGTGCCGGACTTCGGGGCAGTCCTCGGCCCAAAGCATCAGCTCATCGAGAGCCTGCGCGACGG
ACGCACTGACGGTGTCGTCCATCACAGTTTGCCAGTGATACACATGGGGATCAGCAATCGCGCATATGAA
ATCACGCCATGTAGTGTATTGACCGATTCCTTGCGGTCCGAATGGGCCGAACCCGCTCGTCTGGCTAAGA
TCGGCCGCAGCGATCGCATCCATGGCCTCCGCGACCGGCTGCAGAACAGCGGGCAGTTCGGTTTCAGGCA
GGTCTTGCAACGTGACACCCTGTGCACGGCGGGAGATGCAATAGGTCAGGCTCTCGCTGAATTCCCCAAT
GTCAAGCACTTCCGGAATCGGGAGCGCGGCCGATGCAAAGTGCCGATAAACATAACGATCTTTGTAGAAA
CCATCGGCGCAGCTATTTACCCGCAGGACATATCCACGCCCTCCTACATCGAAGCTGAAAGCACGAGATT
CTTCGCCCTCCGAGAGCTGCATCAGGTCGGAGACGCTGTCGAACTTTTCGATCAGAAACTTCTCGACAGA
CGTCGCGGTGAGTTCAGGCTTTTTCATGGTGGCGGCTGGATCGGTCGAAAGGCCCGGAGATGAGGAAGAG
GAGAACAGCGCGGCAGACGTGCGCTTTTGAAGCGTGCAGAATGCCGGGCCTCCGGAGGACCTTCGGGCGC
CCGCCCCGCCCCTGAGCCCGCCCCTGAGCCCGCCCCCGGACCCACCCCTTCCCAGCCTCTGAGCCCAGAA
AGCGAAGGAGCAAAGCTGCTATTGGCCGCTGCCCCAAAGGCCTACCCGCTTCCATTGCTCAGCGGTGCTG
TCCATCTGCACGAGACTAGTGAGACGTGCTACTTCCATTTGTCACGTCCTGCACGACGCGAGCTGCGGGG
CGGGGGGGAACTTCCTGACTAGGGGAGGAGTAGAAGGTGGCGCGAAGGGGCCACCAAAGAACGGAGCCGG
TTGGCGCCTACCGGTGGATGTGGAATGTGTGCGAGGCCAGAGGCCACTTGTGTAGCGCCAAGTGCCCAGC
GGGGCTGCTAAAGCGCATGCTCCAGACTGCCTTGGGAAAAGCGCCTCCCCTACCCGGTAGAATTCATCGA
TGATATCATAACTTCGTATAATGTATGCTATACGAAGTTATGCGGCCCTCGAGGTCGACATTGATTATTG
ACTAGTTATTAATAGTAATCAATTACGGGGTCATTAGTTCATAGCCCATATATGGAGTTCCGCGTTACAT
AACTTACGGTAAATGGCCCGCCTGGCTGACCGCCCAACGACCCCCGCCCATTGACGTCAATAATGACGTA
TGTTCCCATAGTAACGCCAATAGGGACTTTCCATTGACGTCAATGGGTGGAGTATTTACGGTAAACTGCC
CACTTGGCAGTACATCAAGTGTATCATATGCCAAGTACGCCCCCTATTGACGTCAATGACGGTAAATGGC
CCGCCTGGCATTATGCCCAGTACATGACCTTATGGGACTTTCCTACTTGGCAGTACATCTACGTATTAGT
CATCGCTATTACCATGGTCGAGGTGAGCCCCACGTTCTGCTTCACTCTCCCCATCTCCCCCCCCTCCCCA
CCCCCAATTTTGTATTTATTTATTTTTTAATTATTTTGTGCAGCGATGGGGGCGGGGGGGGGGGGGGCGC
GCGCCAGGCGGGGCGGGGCGGGGCGGGGGGCGGGGCGGGGCGAGGCGGAGAGGTGCGGCGGCAGCCAATC
AGAGCGGCGCGCTCCGAAAGTTTCCTTTTATGGCGAGGCGGCGGCGGCGGCGGCCCTATAAAAAGCGAAG
CGCGCGGCGGGCGGGAGTCGCTGCGCGCTGCCTTCGCCCCGTGCCCCGCTCCGCCGCCGCCTCGCGCCGC
CCGCCCCGGCTCTGACTGACCGCGTTACTCCCACAGGTGAGCGGGCGGGACGGCCCTTCTCCTCCGGGCT
GTAATTAGCGCTTGGTTTAATGACGGCTTGTTTCTTTTCTGTGGCTGCGTGAAAGCCTTGAGGGGCTCCG
GGAGGGCCCTTTGTGCGGGGGGAGCGGCTCGGGGGGTGCGTGCGTGTGTGTGTGCGTGGGGAGCGCCGCG
TGCGGCTCCGCGCTGCCCGGCGGCTGTGAGCGCTGCGGGCGCGGCGCGGGGCTTTGTGCGCTCCGCAGTG
TGCGCGAGGGGAGCGCGGCCGGGGGCGGTGCCCCGCGGTGCGGGGGGGCTGCGAGGGGAACAAAGGCTGC
GTGCGGGGTGTGTGCGTGGGGGGGTGAGCAGGGGGTGTGGGCGCGTCGGTCGGGCTGCAACCCCCCCTGC
ACCCCCCTCCCCGAGTTGCTGAGCACGGCCCGGCTTCGGGTGCGGGGCTCCGTACGGGGCGTGGCGCGGG
GCTCGCCGTGCCGGGCGGGGGGTGGCGGCAGGTGGGGGTGC
