>Addgene plasmid #60436 | pPB-PGK-destination | addgene partial sequence | sequence record 145918 | BGH-rev 5'-TAGAAGGCACAGTCGAGG-3'
CGGGCAGTGAGCGCAACGCAATTAATGTGAGTTAGCTCACTCATTAGGCACCCCAGGCTTTACACTTTAT
GCTTCCGGCTCGTATGTTGTGTGGAATTGTGAGCGGATAACAATTTCACACAGGAAACAGCTATGACCAT
GATTACGCCAAGCTATCACCACTTTGTACAAGAAAGCTGAACGAGAAACGTAAAATGATATAAATATCAA
TATATTAAATTAGATTTTGCATAAAAAACAGACTACATAATACTGTAAAACACAACATATCCAGTCACTA
TGGTCGACCTGCAGACTGGCTGTGTATAAGGGAGCCTGACATTTATATTCCCCAGAACATCAGGTTAATG
GCGTTTTTGATGTCATTTTCGCGGTGGCTGAGATCAGCCACTTCTTCCCCGATAACGGAGACCGGCACAC
TGGCCATATCGGTGGTCATCATGCGCCAGCTTTCATCCCCGATATGCACCACCGGGTAAAGTTCACGGGA
GACTTTATCTGACAGCAGACGTGCACTGGCCAGGGGGATCACCATCCGTCGCCCGGGCGTGTCAATAATA
TCACTCTGTACATCCACAA
