>Addgene plasmid #60436 | pPB-PGK-destination | addgene partial sequence | sequence record 146935 | Hygro-R 5'-tatccacgccctcctacatc-3'
CGAGAGCTGCATCAGGTCGGAGACGCTGTCGAACTTTTCGATCAGAAACTTCTCGACAGACGTCGCGGTG
AGTTCAGGCTTTTTCATGGTGGCGGCTGGATCGGTCGAAAGGCCCGGAGATGAGGAAGAGGAGAACAGCG
CGGCAGACGTGCGCTTTTGAAGCGTGCAGAATGCCGGGCCTCCGGAGGACCTTCGGGCGCCCGCCCCGCC
CCTGAGCCCGCCCCTGAGCCCGCCCCCGGACCCACCCCTTCCCAGCCTCTGAGCCCAGAAAGCGAAGGAG
CAAAGCTGCTATTGGCCGCTGCCCCAAAGGCCTACCCGCTTCCATTGCTCAGCGGTGCTGTCCATCTGCA
CGAGACTAGTGAGACGTGCTACTTCCATTTGTCACGTCCTGCACGACGCGAGCTGCGGGGCGGGGGGGAA
CTTCCTGACTAGGGGAGGAGTAGAAGGTGGCGCGAAGGGGCCACCAAAGAACGGAGCCGGTTGGCGCCTA
CCGGTGGATGTGGAATGTGTGCGAGGCCAGAGGCCACTTGTGTAGCGCCAAGTGCCCAGCGGGGCTGCTA
AAGCGCATGCTCCAGACTGCCTTGGGAAAAGCGCCTCCCCTACCCGGTAGAATTCATCGATGATATCATA
ACTTCGTATAATGTATGCTATACGAAGTTATGC
